Addgene plasmid #123080: pDONR223 GABARAP WT
Purpose: Gateway entry clone encoding human GABARAP wild-type
Depositing lab: Robin Ketteler. Depositing organization: University College London. Publication: Redundancy of human ATG4 protease isoforms in autophagy and LC3/GABARAP processing revealed in cells. Agrotis A, Pengo N, Burden JJ, Ketteler R. Autophagy. 2019 Jan 21. doi: 10.1080/15548627.2019.1569925. PubMed 30661429.
Backbone
  Vector backbone: pDONR223
  Backbone size w/o insert (bp): 2793
  Vector type: Gateway Entry Vector / Entry clone
Growth in bacteria
  Bacterial resistance: Spectinomycin, 50 μg/mL
  Growth temperature: 37°C
  Growth strain: DH5alpha
  Copy number: High Copy
Gene/Insert
  Gene/Insert name: Gamma-aminobutyric acid receptor-associated protein
  Species: H. sapiens (human)
  GenBank ID: NM_007278.1
  Entrez Gene: GABARAP (a.k.a. ATG8A, GABARAP-a, MM46)
  Cloning method: Gateway Cloning
  Sequencing primers: 5′ M13 F; 3′ M13 R
Terms and licenses: Academic/Nonprofit Terms; Industry Terms: Not Available to Industry
How to cite: pDONR223 GABARAP WT was a gift from Robin Ketteler (Addgene plasmid # 123080 ; http://n2t.net/addgene:123080 ; RRID:Addgene_123080)
