[The description below was written by a language model from this plasmid's Addgene catalogue record and pLannotate feature annotations shown in this document.]
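Description:
pDONR223 GABARAP WT is a Gateway entry clone built on the pDONR223 backbone and carrying the wild-type human GABARAP coding sequence (gamma-aminobutyric acid receptor-associated protein, also known as ATG8A). It is a small bacterial plasmid of about 3.1 kb. It replicates in E. coli from a high-copy ColE1/pUC-type origin and is selected with spectinomycin through the aadA aminoglycoside adenylyltransferase gene (SmR). The annotation places this gene downstream of a fragment of the class 1 integron Pc promoter. The short annotated fragments of an RSF origin, lacI, lacZα and a gentamicin resistance gene look like backbone remnants or partial sequence matches, not functional elements.

The GABARAP open reading frame, roughly 350 bp, sits between attL1 and attL2. These sites allow LR Clonase-mediated transfer of the insert, in a defined orientation, into any attR-containing destination vector. The entry clone has no promoter positioned to express the gene in mammalian cells, so expression context and any tags come from the chosen destination vector. The rrnB T1 and T2 terminators lie upstream of the cassette, where they insulate it from read-through transcription from the backbone. A T7 promoter lies just beyond attL2, on the opposite strand and pointing back toward the insert. M13 forward and reverse priming sites flank the cassette for sequence verification.

GABARAP is a ubiquitin-like ATG8-family modifier involved in GABA(A) receptor trafficking and in the later stages of autophagosome maturation. The plasmid was deposited with a study of how human ATG4 protease isoforms process LC3/GABARAP proteins. It serves as a wild-type source clone for generating GABARAP expression constructs.
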