Features (pLannotate 1.2.2; 13 found; start..end, strand, type, name):
      1..121     +  rep_origin     RSF ori (fragment): Plasmids containing the RSF 1030 origin of replication can be propagated in E. coli cells that contain additional plasmids with compatible origins.
    123..215     +  CDS            lacI (fragment): lac repressor; lacI; The lac repressor binds to the lac operator to inhibit transcription in E. coli. This inhibition can be relieved by adding lactose or isopropyl-β-D-thiogalactopyranoside (IPTG).
    270..297     -  terminator     rrnB T2 terminator: transcription terminator T2 from the E. coli rrnB gene
    429..472     +  terminator     rrnB T1 terminator: Escherichia coli rrnB; transcription terminator T1 from the E. coli rrnB gene
    519..555     -  CDS            lacZα (fragment): LacZα fragment of β-galactosidase; lacZ fragment
    571..670     +  protein_bind   attL1: mutant version of attL; recombination site for the Gateway® LR reaction LR Clonase™
    673..1023    +  CDS            GABARAP (sequence withheld): GBRAP_HUMAN - Also known as FLC3B. Experimental evidence at protein level: Swiss-Prot protein existence level 1. Ubiquitin-like modifier that plays a role in intracellular transport of GABA(A) receptors and its interaction with the cytoskeleton (PubMed:9892355). Involved in autophagy: while LC3s are involved in elongation of the phagophore membrane, the GABARAP/GATE-16 subfamily is essential for a later stage in autophagosome maturation (PubMed:15169837, PubMed:20562859, PubMed:22948227). Through its interaction with the reticulophagy receptor TEX264, participates in the remodeling of subdomai
   1028..1127    -  protein_bind   attL2: mutant version of attL; recombination site for the Gateway® LR reaction LR Clonase™
   1145..1163    -  promoter       T7 promoter: promoter for bacteriophage T7 RNA polymerase
   1353..1376    +  promoter       Pc promoter (fragment): intI1 (promoter lies within the coding sequence); class 1 integron promoter
   1552..1608    +  CDS            GmR (fragment): gentamycin acetyltransferase; aacC1; confers resistance to gentamycin
   1615..2406    +  CDS            SmR: aminoglycoside adenylyltransferase (Murphy, 1985); aadA; confers resistance to spectinomycin and streptomycin
   2499..3087    +  rep_origin     ori: high-copy-number ColE1/pMB1/pBR322/pUC origin of replication
>Addgene plasmid #123080 | pDONR223 GABARAP WT | addgene full sequence | sequence record 244516 | Addgene NGS Result
TTCTTTCCTGCGTTATCCCCTGATTCTGTGGATAACCGTATTACCGCCTTTGAGTGAGCTGATACCGCTC
GCCGCAGCCGAACGACCGAGCGCAGCGAGTCAGTGAGCGAGGAAGCGGAAGAGCGCCCAATACGCAAACC
GCCTCTCCCCGCGCGTTGGCCGATTCATTAATGCAGCTGGCACGACAGGTTTCCCGACTGGAAAGCGGGC
AGTGAGCGCAACGCAATTAATACGCGTACCGCTAGCCAGGAAGAGTTTGTAGAAACGCAAAAAGGCCATC
CGTCAGGATGGCCTTCTGCTTAGTTTGATGCCTGGCAGTTTATGGCGGGCGTCCTGCCCGCCACCCTCCG
GGCCGTTGCTTCACAACGTTCAAATCCGCTCCCGGCGGATTTGTCCTACTCAGGAGAGCGTTCACCGACA
AACAACAGATAAAACGAAAGGCCCAGTCTTCCGACTGAGCCTTTCGTTTTATTTGATGCCTGGCAGTTCC
CTACTCTCGCGTTAACGCTAGCATGGATGTTTTCCCAGTCACGACGTTGTAAAACGACGGCCAGTCTTAA
GCTCGGGCCCCAAATAATGATTTTATTTTGACTGATAGTGACCTGTTCGTTGCAACAAATTGATGAGCAA
TGCTTTTTTATAATGCCAACTTTGTACAAAAAAGCAGGCTTA
[351 nt withheld, positions 673-1023]
TAATACCCAGCTTTCTTGTACAAAGTTGGCATTATAAGAAAGCATTGCTTATCAATTTGTTGCAACGAAC
AGGTCACTATCAGTCAAAATAAAATCATTATTTGCCATCCAGCTGATATCCCCTATAGTGAGTCGTATTA
CATGGTCATAGCTGTTTCCTGGCAGCTCTGGCCCGTGTCTCAAAATCTCTGATGTTACATTGCACAAGAT
AAAAATATATCATCATGCCTCCTCTAGACCAGCCAGGACAGAAATGCCTCGACTTCGCTGCTACCCAAGG
TTGCCGGGTGACGCACACCGTGGAAACGGATGAAGGCACGAACCCAGTGGACATAAGCCTGTTCGGTTCG
TAAGCTGTAATGCAAGTAGCGTATGCGCTCACGCAACTGGTCCAGAACCTTGACCGAACGCAGCGGTGGT
AACGGCGCAGTGGCGGTTTTCATGGCTTGTTATGACTGTTTTTTTGGGGTACAGTCTATGCCTCGGGCAT
CCAAGCAGCAAGCGCGTTACGCCGTGGGTCGATGTTTGATGTTATGGAGCAGCAACGATGTTACGCAGCA
GGGCAGTCGCCCTAAAACAAAGTTAAACATTATGAGGGAAGCGGTGATCGCCGAAGTATCGACTCAACTA
TCAGAGGTAGTTGGCGTCATCGAGCGCCATCTCGAACCGACGTTGCTGGCCGTACATTTGTACGGCTCCG
CAGTGGATGGCGGCCTGAAGCCACACAGTGATATTGATTTGCTGGTTACGGTGACCGTAAGGCTTGATGA
AACAACGCGGCGAGCTTTGATCAACGACCTTTTGGAAACTTCGGCTTCCCCTGGAGAGAGCGAGATTCTC
CGCGCTGTAGAAGTCACCATTGTTGTGCACGACGACATCATTCCGTGGCGTTATCCAGCTAAGCGCGAAC
TGCAATTTGGAGAATGGCAGCGCAATGACATTCTTGCAGGTATCTTCGAGCCAGCCACGATCGACATTGA
TCTGGCTATCTTGCTGACAAAAGCAAGAGAACATAGCGTTGCCTTGGTAGGTCCAGCGGCGGAGGAACTC
TTTGATCCGGTTCCTGAACAGGATCTATTTGAGGCGCTAAATGAAACCTTAACGCTATGGAACTCGCCGC
CCGACTGGGCTGGCGATGAGCGAAATGTAGTGCTTACGTTGTCCCGCATTTGGTACAGCGCAGTAACCGG
CAAAATCGCGCCGAAGGATGTCGCTGCCGACTGGGCAATGGAGCGCCTGCCGGCCCAGTATCAGCCCGTC
ATACTTGAAGCTAGACAGGCTTATCTTGGACAAGAAGAAGATCGCTTGGCCTCGCGCGCAGATCAGTTGG
AAGAATTTGTCCACTACGTGAAAGGCGAGATCACCAAGGTAGTCGGCAAATAACCCTCGAGCCACCCATG
ACCAAAATCCCTTAACGTGAGTTACGCGTCGTTCCACTGAGCGTCAGACCCCGTAGAAAAGATCAAAGGA
TCTTCTTGAGATCCTTTTTTTCTGCGCGTAATCTGCTGCTTGCAAACAAAAAAACCACCGCTACCAGCGG
TGGTTTGTTTGCCGGATCAAGAGCTACCAACTCTTTTTCCGAAGGTAACTGGCTTCAGCAGAGCGCAGAT
ACCAAATACTGTTCTTCTAGTGTAGCCGTAGTTAGGCCACCACTTCAAGAACTCTGTAGCACCGCCTACA
TACCTCGCTCTGCTAATCCTGTTACCAGTGGCTGCTGCCAGTGGCGATAAGTCGTGTCTTACCGGGTTGG
ACTCAAGACGATAGTTACCGGATAAGGCGCAGCGGTCGGGCTGAACGGGGGGTTCGTGCACACAGCCCAG
CTTGGAGCGAACGACCTACACCGAACTGAGATACCTACAGCGTGAGCTATGAGAAAGCGCCACGCTTCCC
GAAGGGAGAAAGGCGGACAGGTATCCGGTAAGCGGCAGGGTCGGAACAGGAGAGCGCACGAGGGAGCTTC
CAGGGGGAAACGCCTGGTATCTTTATAGTCCTGTCGGGTTTCGCCACCTCTGACTTGAGCGTCGATTTTT
GTGATGCTCGTCAGGGGGGCGGAGCCTATGGAAAAACGCCAGCAACGCGGCCTTTTTACGGTTCCTGGCC
TTTTGCTGGCCTTTTGCTCACATG
